Addgene plasmid #53165: pWZLblasti-HA-MEK1 C121S
Purpose: Expresses HA tagged human MEK1 C121S from blasticidin resistance retroviral vector
Depositing lab: Christopher Counter. Depositing organization: Duke University. Publication: Copper is required for oncogenic BRAF signalling and tumorigenesis. Brady DC, Crowe MS, Turski ML, Hobbs GA, Yao X, Chaikuad A, Knapp S, Xiao K, Campbell SL, Thiele DJ, Counter CM. Nature. 2014 Apr 9. doi: 10.1038/nature13180. PubMed 24717435.
Backbone
  Vector backbone: pWZLblasti
  Backbone size w/o insert (bp): 5100
  Total vector size (bp): 6281
  Vector type: Mammalian Expression, Retroviral
  Selectable markers: Blasticidin
Growth in bacteria
  Bacterial resistance: Ampicillin, 100 μg/mL
  Growth temperature: 37°C
  Growth strain: XL10 Gold
  Copy number: High Copy
Gene/Insert
  Gene/Insert name: MEK1 (alt names: MAP2K1; MAPK/ERK kinase 1; Dual specificity mitogen activated protein kinase kinase 1)
  Species: H. sapiens (human)
  Insert size (bp): 1181
  Mutation: C121S
  GenBank ID: NM_002755.3 NP_002746.1
  Entrez Gene: MAP2K1 (a.k.a. CFC3, MAPKK1, MEK1, MEL, MKK1, PRKMK1)
  Tag / fusion protein: HA (N terminal on insert)
  Cloning method: Restriction Enzyme; 5′ cloning site BamHI (not destroyed); 3′ cloning site SalI (not destroyed)
  Sequencing primers: 5′ GAACCTCCTCGTTCGACC; 3′ TTCCGGGCCCTCACATTG
Resource information
  A portion of this plasmid was derived from a plasmid made by: Addgene Plasmid 21208: W1
Terms and licenses: Academic/Nonprofit Terms; Industry Terms: Not Available to Industry
Depositor comments: The L197P mutation found during the QC process has no functional consequence.
How to cite: pWZLblasti-HA-MEK1 C121S was a gift from Christopher Counter (Addgene plasmid # 53165 ; http://n2t.net/addgene:53165 ; RRID:Addgene_53165)
