[The description below was written by a language model from this plasmid's Addgene catalogue record.]
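Description:
pWZLblasti-HA-MEK1 C121S is a retroviral mammalian expression plasmid built on the pWZLblasti backbone, with a total size of about 6.3 kb (roughly 5.1 kb of backbone plus an insert of about 1.2 kb). It is propagated in E. coli as a high-copy plasmid under ampicillin selection. Transduced or transfected mammalian cells are selected with blasticidin. As a retroviral vector, it is meant to be introduced into packaging cells to produce virus that stably integrates the expression cassette into target cells. The record includes no feature table, so the promoter driving the insert, the arrangement of the blasticidin resistance cassette, the LTRs and the packaging signal are not explicitly stated.

The payload is human MEK1 (MAP2K1, the dual-specificity MAPK/ERK kinase 1), carrying a cysteine-to-serine substitution at residue 121 and an HA epitope tag at its N terminus for detection or immunoprecipitation. The insert was cloned between BamHI and SalI sites, both of which are retained, and part of the plasmid derives from an earlier deposited construct. The depositor notes that an additional L197P change was found during quality-control sequencing and is reported to have no functional consequence.

The stated purpose is expression of HA-tagged MEK1 C121S from a blasticidin-selectable retroviral vector. The associated publication concerns the requirement for copper in oncogenic BRAF signalling and tumorigenesis, so the construct was evidently made as a MEK1 point mutant for studies in that setting. The record does not spell out the functional effect of the C121S mutation.
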