>Addgene plasmid #53165 | pWZLblasti-HA-MEK1 C121S | addgene partial sequence | sequence record 87739 | pLXSN5 5'-CCCTTGAACCTCCTCGTTCGACC-3'
ATCCTCCCTTTATCCAGCCCTCACTCCTTCTCTAGGCGCCGGCCGGATCCGATATCGCCGCCACCATGTA
CCCATACGATGTTCCAGATTACGCTCCCAAGAAGAAGCCGACGCCCATCCAGCTGAACCCGGCCCCCGAC
GGCTCTGCAGTTAACGGGACCAGCTCTGCGGAGACCAACTTGGAGGCCTTGCAGAAGAAGCTGGAGGAGC
TAGAGCTTGATGAGCAGCAGCGAAAGCGCCTTGAGGCCTTTCTTACCCAGAAGCAGAAGGTGGGAGAACT
GAAGGATGACGACTTTGAGAAGATCAGTGAGCTGGGGGCTGGCAATGGCGGTGTGGTGTTCAAGGTCTCC
CACAAGCCTTCTGGCCTGGTCATGGCCAGAAAGCTAATTCATCTGGAGATCAAACCCGCAATCCGGAACC
AGATCATAAGGGAGCTGCAGGTTCTGCATGAGTCCAACTCTCCGTACATCGTGGGCTTCTATGGTGCGTT
CTACAGCGATGGCGAGATCAGTATCTGCATGGAGCACATGGATGGAGGTTCTCTGGATCAAGTCCTGAAG
AAAGCTGGAAGAATTCCTGAACAAATTTTAGGAAAAGTTAGCATTGCTGTAATAAAAGGCCTGACATATC
TGAGGGAGAAGCACAAGATCATGCACAGAGATGTCAAGCCCTCCAACATCCCAGTCAACTCCCGTGGGGA
GATCAAGCTCTGTGACTTTGGGGTCAGCGGGCAGCTCATCGACTCCATGGCCAACTCCTTCGTGGGCACA
AGGTCCTACATGTCGCCAGAAAGACTCCAGGGGACTCATTACTCTGTGCAGTCAGACATCTGGAGCATGG
GACTGTCTCTGGTAGAGATGGCGGTTGGGAGGTATCCCATCCCTCCTCCAGATGCCAAGGAGCTGGAGCT
GATGTTTGGGTGCCAGGTGGAAGGAGATGCGGCTGAGA
