>Addgene plasmid #53165 | pWZLblasti-HA-MEK1 C121S | addgene partial sequence | sequence record 87740 | pWZL-R 5'-TTCCGGGCCCTCACATTG-3'
GGTCGATTAGACGCCAGCAGCATGGGTTGGTGTGCTGGGCTGGTTAAGGCCGATGGTGGAGCAGAGCCAA
CCTGCAAAATCCACTTCCTCAGCATCAGATCTCTTGATAAAAGCATGAACCATGAGTTGCTTCAAATCTG
CTCTCTCTGCGGGGTTTTTTATTAAGCATTTATTCACAAAATCTTGAAATTCCAGACTGAACACTCCACT
GGGCAGTTTTGGAGGAGGCTCGTTGACTATGTAATCCAACAACTCAAAAATTGCCATGGGAGGTCGGCTG
TCCATTCCGTATGAGCTAAGGGGCCTCCCGGGGGTCCTTGGCCTGGGTGGGGTCTCAGCCGCATCTCCTT
CCACCTGGCACCCAAACATCAGCTCCAGCTCCTTGGCATCTGGAGGAGGGATGGGATACCTCCCAACCGC
CATCTCTACCAGAGACAGTCCCATGCTCCAGATGTCTGACTGCACAGAGTAATGAGTCCCCTGGAGTCTT
TCTGGCGACATGTAGGACCTTGTGCCCACGAAGGAGTTGGCCATGGAGTCGATGAGCTGCCCGCTGACCC
CAAAGTCACAGAGCTTGATCTCCCCACGGGAGTTGACTGGGATGTTGGAGGGCTTGACATCTCTGTGCAT
GATCTTGTGCTTCTCCCTCAGATATGTCAGGCCTTTTATTACAGCAATGCTAACTTTTCCTAAAATTTGT
TCAGGAATTCTTCCAGCTTTCTTCAGGACTTGATCCAGAGAACCTCCATCCATGTGCTCCATGCAGATAC
TGATCTCGCCATCGCTGTAGAACGCA
